Addgene plasmid #206456: pAc5.1-PH-mCherry-NOT2 isoform A (HK99)
Purpose: NOT2 expression in Schneider cells for imaging
Depositing lab: Mandy Jeske. Depositing organization: Universitaet Heidelberg. Publication: ReLo is a simple and rapid colocalization assay to identify and characterize direct protein-protein interactions. Salgania HK, Metz J, Jeske M. Nat Commun. 2024 Apr 3;15(1):2875. doi: 10.1038/s41467-024-47233-4. PubMed 38570497.
Backbone
  Vector backbone: HK049-pAc5.1 PH mcherry FspAI
  Vector type: Insect Expression
Growth in bacteria
  Bacterial resistance: Ampicillin, 100 μg/mL
  Growth temperature: 37°C
  Growth strain: DH5alpha
  Copy number: High Copy
Gene/Insert
  Gene/Insert name: NOT2
  Species: D. melanogaster (fly)
  Entrez Gene: Rga (a.k.a. Dmel_CG2161, CG2138, CG2161, Dmel\CG2161, NOT2, Not2, RGA, l(3)03834, not2)
  Tag / fusion protein: PH mcherry (N terminal on insert)
  Cloning method: Restriction Enzyme; 5′ cloning site Unknown (unknown if destroyed)
Terms and licenses: Academic/Nonprofit Terms; Industry Terms: Not Available to Industry
Depositor comments: Please visit https://www.biorxiv.org/content/10.1101/2022.03.04.482790v2 for bioRxiv preprint.
How to cite: pAc5.1-PH-mCherry-NOT2 isoform A (HK99) was a gift from Mandy Jeske (Addgene plasmid # 206456 ; http://n2t.net/addgene:206456 ; RRID:Addgene_206456)
