[The description below was written by a language model from this plasmid's Addgene catalogue record and pLannotate feature annotations shown in this document.]
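Description:
pAc5.1-PH-mCherry-NOT2 isoform A (HK99) is an insect expression plasmid of about 8.2 kb built on a pAc5.1-derived backbone that already carries a PH-mCherry fusion module. It is propagated in E. coli as a high-copy plasmid through a ColE1/pUC-type origin and selected with ampicillin via the β-lactamase gene and its bla promoter. The annotation also picks up short fragments of a tetracycline resistance gene and of SV40 large T antigen. These appear to be non-functional backbone remnants rather than working parts.

Expression is driven by the Drosophila melanogaster actin 5C (Ac5) promoter, a strong constitutive promoter suited to Schneider (S2) cells, and terminated by an SV40 polyadenylation signal. The open reading frame begins with a fragment of rat phospholipase C delta 1 corresponding to its pleckstrin homology (PH) domain, which binds phosphatidylinositol 4,5-bisphosphate and so tethers fused proteins to the plasma membrane. This is followed by the monomeric red fluorescent protein mCherry and then by Drosophila NOT2 (gene Rga, isoform A), a CCR4-NOT complex subunit. A V5 epitope sequence from the backbone lies downstream of the insert, but the record does not state whether it is translated in frame with NOT2.

The stated purpose is NOT2 expression in Schneider cells for imaging, and the construct belongs to a colocalization-based assay for detecting direct protein-protein interactions. In that setting, the membrane-anchored red NOT2 fusion presumably serves as bait, and interaction is read out as relocalization of a co-expressed, differently labelled partner protein to the membrane.
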