Features (pLannotate 1.2.2; 11 found; start..end, strand, type, name):
     56..2565    +  promoter       Ac5 promoter: Drosophila melanogaster actin 5C promoter
   2585..2977    +  CDS            Plcd1 (fragment): PLCD1_RAT - Experimental evidence at protein level: Swiss-Prot protein existence level 1. The production of the second messenger molecules diacylglycerol (DAG) and inositol 1,4,5-trisphosphate (IP3) is mediated by activated phosphatidylinositol-specific phospholipase C enzymes (PubMed:16000311). Essential for trophoblast and placental development (By similarity). Binds phosphatidylinositol 4,5-bisphosphate (By similarity). From Rattus norvegicus (Rat).
   2984..3691    +  CDS            mCherry: mCherry is a basic (constitutively fluorescent) red fluorescent protein published in 2004, derived from Discosoma sp.. It is reported to be a very rapidly-maturing monomer with low acid sensitivity.
   3716..5470    +  CDS            Rga: RGA_DROME - Also known as Not2 From Drosophila melanogaster (Fruit fly).
   5528..5569    +  CDS            V5 tag: epitope tag from simian virus 5
   5669..5803    -  polyA_signal   SV40 poly(A) signal: SV40 polyadenylation signal
   5826..5910    -  CDS            large T antigen (fragment): large T antigen from SV40 (simian virus 40)
   5911..6358    +  CDS            TcR (fragment): tetracycline efflux protein; tet; confers resistance to tetracycline
   6404..6992    -  rep_origin     ori: high-copy-number ColE1/pMB1/pBR322/pUC origin of replication
   7163..8023    -  CDS            AmpR: β-lactamase; bla; confers resistance to ampicillin, carbenicillin, and related antibiotics
   8024..8128    -  promoter       AmpR promoter: bla
>Addgene plasmid #206456 | pAc5.1-PH-mCherry-NOT2 isoform A (HK99) | addgene full sequence | sequence record 407193 | Addgene NGS Result
CTTCAAGAATTAATTCTATATTCTAAAAACACAAATGATACTTCTAAAAAAAAATCATGAATGGCATCAA
CTCTGAATCAAATCTTTGCAGATGCACCTACTTCTCATTTCCACTGTCACATCATTTTTCCAGATCTCGC
TGCCTGTTATGTGGCCCACAAACCAAGACACGTTTTATGGCCATTAAAGCTGGCTGATCGTCGCCAAACA
CCAAATACATAATGAATATGTACACATTCGAGAAAGAAGCGATCAAAGAAGCGTCTTCGGGCGGAGTAGG
AGAATGCGGAGGAGAAGGAGAACGAGCTGATCTAGTATCTCTCCACAATCCAATGCCAACTGACCAACTG
GCCATATTCGGAGCAATTTGAAGCCAATTTCCATCGCCTGGCGATCGCTCCATTCTTGGCTATATGTTTT
TCACCGTTACCCGGGGCCATTTTCAAAGACTCGTCGGCAAGATAAGATTGTGTCACTCGCTGTCTCTCTT
CATTTGTCGAAGAATGCTGAGGAATTTCGCGATGACGTCGGCGAGTATTTTGAAGAATGAGAATAATTTG
TATTTATACGAAAATCAGTTAGTGGAATTTTCTACAAAAACATGTTATCTATAGATAATTTTGTTGCAAA
ATATGTTGACTATGACAAAGATTGTATGTATATACCTTTAATGTATTCTCATTTTCTTATGTATTTATAA
TGGCAATGATGATACTGATGATATTTTAAGATGATGCCAGACCAAAAGGCTTGAATTTCTGCGTCTTTTG
CCGAACGCAGTGCATGTGCAATTGTTGTTTTTTGGAATATTCAATTTTCGGACTGTCCGCTTTGATTTCA
GTTTCTTGGCTTATTCAAAAAGCAAAGTAAAGCCAAAAAAGCGAGATGGCAATACCAAATGCGGCAAAAC
GGTAGTGGAAGGAAAGGGGTGCGGGGCAGCGGAAGGAAGGGTGGGGCGGGGCGTGGCGGGGTCTGTGGCT
GGGCGCGACGTCACCGACGTTGGAGCCACTCCTTTGACCATGTGTGCGTGTGTGTATTATTCGTGTCTCG
CCACTCGCCGGTTGTTTTTTTCTTTTTATGCTGCGCTCTCTCTAGCGCCATCTCGCTTACGCATGCTCAA
CGCACCGCATGTTGCCGTTTCCTTTTATGCGTCATTTTGGCTCGAAATAGGCAATTATTTAAACAAAGAT
TAGTCAACGAAAACGCTAAAATAAATAAGTCTACAATATGGTTACTTATTGCCATGTGTGTGCAGCCAAC
GATAGCAACAAAAGCAACAACACAGGTGGCTTTCCCTCTTTCACTTTTTGTTTGCAAGCCGCGTGCGAGC
AAGACGGCACGACCGGCAAACGCAATTACGCTGACAAAGAGCAGACGAAGTTTTGGCGAAAAACATCAAG
GCGCCTGATACGAATGCATTTGCAATAACAATTGCGATATTTAATATTGTTTATGAAGCTGTTTGACTTC
AAAACACACAAAAAAAAAAATAAAACAAATTATTTGAAAGAGAATTAGGAATCGGACGCTTATCGTTAGG
GTAACAACAAGAAATGCTTACTGAGTCACAGCCTCTGGAAAACTGCCGCAAGCCAGAGAGAGAGAGAAAA
AGAGGGAGAGCAGCTTAGACCGCATGTGCTTGTGTGTGAGGCGTCTCTCTCTTCGTCTCTGTTGCGCAAA
CGCATAGACTGCACTGAAAAAATCGATTACCTATTTTTTATGAATGAATATTTGCACTATTACTATTCAA
AACTATTAAGATAGCAATCACATTCAATAGCCAAATACTATACCACCTGAGCGATGCAACGAAATGATCA
ATTTGAGCAAAAATGCTGCATATTTAGGACGGCATCATTATAGAAATGCTTCTTGCTGTGTACTTTTCTC
TCGTCTGGCAGCTGTTTCGCCGTTATTGTTAAAACCGGCTTAAGTTAGGTGTGTTTTCTACGACTAGTGA
ATGCCCTACTAGAAGATGTGTGTTGCACAAAATGTCCCTGGAATAACCAATTTGAAGTGCAGATAGCAGT
AAACGTAAGCTAATATGAATATTATTTAACTGTAATGTTTTAATATCGCTGGACATTACTAATAAACCCA
CTATAAACACATGTACATATGTATGTTTTGGCATACAATGAGTAGTTGGGGAAAAAATGTGTAAAAGCAC
CGTGACCATCACAGCATAAAGATAACCAGCTGAAGTATCGAATATGAGTAACCCCCAAATTGAATCACAT
GCCGCAACTGATAGGACCCATGGAAGTACACTCTTCATGGCGATATACAAGACACACACAAGCACGAACA
CCCAGTTGCGGAGGAAATTCTCCGTAAATGAAAACCCAATCGGCGAACAATTCATACCCATATATGGTAA
AAGTTTTGAACGCGACTTGAGAGCGGAGAGCATTGCGGCTGATAAGGTTTTAGCGCTAAGCGGGCTTTAT
AAAACGGGCTGCGGGACCAGTTTTCATATCACTACCGTTTGAGTTCTTGTGCTGTGTGGATACTCCTCCC
GACACAAAGCCGCTCCATCAGCCAGCAGTCGTCTAATCCAGAGACCCCGGATCGGGGTACCAACATGCAC
GGTCTCCAGGATGATCCAGATCTGCAGGCTCTGCTGAAAGGTTCTCAGCTCCTCAAAGTCAAAAGCAGCT
CCTGGCGTCGTGAACGCTTCTACAAACTGCAGGAGGACTGCAAAACCATCTGGCAGGAATCCCGTAAAGT
AATGCGCTCCCCAGAGTCTCAGCTCTTCAGCATTGAGGACATTCAGGAGGTACGTATGGGTCACCGTACC
GAAGGTCTGGAGAAATTCGCTCGCGATATCCCAGAAGATCGCTGCTTCTCTATCGTCTTCAAAGACCAGC
GCAACACCCTGGATCTGATTGCTCCATCTCCAGCAGATGCTCAGCACTGGGTTCAGGGTCTCCGCAAAAT
CATTCACCACTCCGGTTCTATGGACCAGCGTCAGAAAGGTACCATGGTGAGCAAGGGCGAGGAGGATAAC
ATGGCCATCATCAAGGAGTTCATGCGCTTCAAGGTGCACATGGAGGGCTCCGTGAACGGCCACGAGTTCG
AGATCGAGGGCGAGGGCGAGGGCCGCCCCTACGAGGGCACCCAGACCGCCAAGCTGAAGGTGACCAAGGG
TGGCCCCCTGCCCTTCGCCTGGGACATCCTGTCCCCTCAGTTCATGTACGGCTCCAAGGCCTACGTGAAG
CACCCCGCCGACATCCCCGACTACTTGAAGCTGTCCTTCCCCGAGGGCTTCAAGTGGGAGCGCGTGATGA
ACTTCGAGGACGGCGGCGTGGTGACCGTGACCCAGGACTCCTCCCTGCAGGACGGCGAGTTCATCTACAA
GGTGAAGCTGCGCGGCACCAACTTCCCCTCCGACGGCCCCGTAATGCAGAAGAAGACCATGGGCTGGGAG
GCCTCCTCCGAGCGGATGTACCCCGAGGACGGCGCCCTGAAGGGCGAGATCAAGCAGAGGCTGAAGCTGA
AGGACGGCGGCCACTACGACGCTGAGGTCAAGACCACCTACAAGGCCAAGAAGCCCGTGCAGCTGCCCGG
CGCCTACAACGTCAACATCAAGTTGGACATCACCTCCCACAACGAGGACTACACCATCGTGGAACAGTAC
GAACGCGCCGAGGGCCGCCACTCCACCGGCGGCATGGACGAGCTGTACAAGCCAAGCTTGAATTCTGCAA
CGTGCATGGCGAATTTAAATTTTCAACAACCCCCGAGAAGTATAGCGAACGCGGCGTTAGCTGGCCGGAC
AACAGGCGGATTCGGTGGTAGCTCCCTGGCTGGCCATGTGACGCCCACGTCGGGCATGTTTCAAACCGAC
TTCGCCAACTCCTATCCAGGAACGGCGAACTACGGACAGGCGCCGCAGCAGCAGCAACAACAGCAGCAGC
AGCCCCAACTGTCGCCGAACCGGAATGCCCAGCTGTCGGTCGGCGGACCCGCCATCTCGAGCGGCAACCG
CAACGCCAACCTCTTCGGCCAGCGTCAGTTTGTGGAGCGGCGAGCCATGCAAGGATTGGGCAGTGGCCCC
ATGTCGAACATGGGCAACTTCATGCAGACGGGTCGCGGCGGCTACGGAACGGGCGGAGGCGGTGGCGGTC
CTTTGAATAACTTCCACGTGTTCGGCGGCGGCGGTGGTAGCGACACCTCCACGCCTGCCCTGCTCGATCC
CACGGAGTTCCCCTCGCTGACGAATGCGCGCGGCCAGAACGACCAGACACTGCCCCAATCGAATCCGCTC
CAGCCGCCGGGCAGCAAACCCTATGGTAATTTCTTTACCTCTTTTGGCATGGTGAAGCAACCGACGTCAG
AGCAATCGGAGTTCACGATGTCTAACGAGGACTTCCCTGCGTTACCGGGCACCCAAAACTCGGACGGCAC
AACGAACGCGGTGGGGAGCGTCGCCGGAACAGGAGGCTCCGGAGGTGCGTCCACAGAGAACCACTTGGAC
GGCACGGAAAAGCCGATGAATTCGATAGTGGTCAGCGGATCAGCGAGCGGCAGCAGCGGTTCCAACGTCG
GCGTTGTAGGCGGCAATGGTCTCGGTGCCGTTGGCAGTGGTATAGGGGGCTTGGCAGTAGGCGGCGGCGG
AGGAGCTGGTAGCTCAGGAGGCGGAGGAGTCGGCGGCAATGCAGCCAGCGGCGTTGTCGGCGGGTCCCAT
GTAGGACTGGTGGGCAGTAACAGCGGCATTGGCGGCGTCAACAGCGTATCCAACAGCAATGCCATGATGG
GCGTAGGCGGCGGCCTGGGGAGTGGAAGCGGCTCGTCTGGGAGCGGAGCGGGCGGCGAGCATCTGAACGA
TAATTCCAGCAACGATAAACTTGTAAAGAGCGGCGTGCAAACTTCGCCAGATGGGAAGGTCACAAACATA
CCAGCGACCATGGTGAACAACCAGTTCGGCATGGTTGGCCTGCTGACGTTCATTCGGGCTGCAGAAACGG
ATCCCAATCTGGTGACGCTCTCCTTGGGTACGGATCTCACGGGTTTAGGCCTGAACCTGAACTCGCAGGA
GAGCTTGCATACAACCTTCGCTGGCCCCTTCGTAGCACAGCCCTGCAGAGCACAAGACGTTGAGTTCAAC
GTGCCACCCGAATATCTGATTAACTTTGCGATAAGAGACAAACTAACAGCGCCGGTACTGAAAAAGCTGC
AAGAAGACCTGCTCTTTTTCCTTTTTTACACGAACATCGGCGATATGATGCAATTGATGGCAGCTGCTGA
ATTGCATAGTCGCGAGTGGCGATACCACGTGGAGGAGAAAATATGGATAACTCGAATTCCTGGCATTGAT
CAATATGAAAAAAATGGTACAAAAGAGCGCGGCACCTTCTACTACTTTGATGCGCAAAGTTGGAAACGTT
TGTCCAAGGTTTTCCAAATAGATGCCGAGAAATTAGATAAATGTCCCAATATAAGTGCGTTTATGAATGG
ACAGTCTGTAGCATGAGATATCCAGCACAGTGGCGGCCGCTCGAGTCTAGAGGGCCCGCGGTTCGAAGGT
AAGCCTATCCCTAACCCTCTCCTCGGTCTCGATTCTACGCGTACCGGTCATCATCACCATCACCATTGAG
TTTAAACCCGCTGATCAGCCTCGACTGTGCCTTCTAAGGCCTGAGCTCGCTGATCAGCCTCGATCGAGGA
TCCAGACATGATAAGATACATTGATGAGTTTGGACAAACCACAACTAGAATGCAGTGAAAAAAATGCTTT
ATTTGTGAAATTTGTGATGCTATTGCTTTATTTGTAACCATTATAAGCTGCAATAAACAAGTTAACAACA
ACAATTGCATTCATTTTATGTTTCAGGTTCAGGGGGAGGTGTGGGAGGTTTTTTAAAGCAAGTAAAACCT
CTACAAATGTGGTATGGCTGATTATGATCAGTCGACCGATGCCCTTGAGAGCCTTCAACCCAGTCAGCTC
CTTCCGGTGGGCGCGGGGCATGACTATCGTCGCCGCACTTATGACTGTCTTCTTTATCATGCAACTCGTA
GGACAGGTGCCGGCAGCGCTCTGGGTCATTTTCGGCGAGGACCGCTTTCGCTGGAGCGCGACGATGATCG
GCCTGTCGCTTGCGGTATTCGGAATCTTGCACGCCCTCGCTCAAGCCTTCGTCACTGGTCCCGCCACCAA
ACGTTTCGGCGAGAAGCAGGCCATTATCGCCGGCATGGCGGCCGACGCGCTGGGCTACGTCTTGCTGGCG
TTCGCGACGCGAGGCTGGATGGCCTTCCCCATTATGATTCTTCTCGCTTCCGGCGGCATCGGGATGCCCG
CGTTGCAGGCCATGCTGTCCAGGCAGGTAGATGACGACCATCAGGGACAGCTTCAAGGCCAGCAAAAGGC
CAGGAACCGTAAAAAGGCCGCGTTGCTGGCGTTTTTCCATAGGCTCCGCCCCCCTGACGAGCATCACAAA
AATCGATGCTCAAGTCAGAGGTGGCGAAACCCGACAGGACTATAAAGATACCAGGCGTTTCCCCCTGGAA
GCTCCCTCGTGCGCTCTCCTGTTCCGACCCTGCCGCTTACCGGATACCTGTCCGCCTTTCTCCCTTCGGG
AAGCGTGGCGCTTTCTCATAGCTCACGCTGTAGGTATCTCAGTTCGGTGTAGGTCGTTCGCTCCAAGCTG
GGCTGTGTGCACGAACCCCCCGTTCAGCCCGACCGCTGCGCCTTATCCGGTAACTATCGTCTTGAGTCCA
ACCCGGTAAGACACGACTTATCGCCACTGGCAGCAGCCACTGGTAACAGGATTAGCAGAGCGAGGTATGT
AGGCGGTGCTACAGAGTTCTTGAAGTGGTGGCCTAACTACGGCTACACTAGAAGGACAGTATTTGGTATC
TGCGCTCTGCTGAAGCCAGTTACCTTCGGAAAAAGAGTTGGTAGCTCTTGATCCGGCAAACAAACCACCG
CTGGTAGCGGTGGTTTTTTTGTTTGCAAGCAGCAGATTACGCGCAGAAAAAAAGGATCTCAAGAAGATCC
TTTGATCTTTTCTACGGGGTCTGACGCTCAGTGGAACGAAAACTCACGTTAAGGGATTTTGGTCATGAGA
TTATCAAAAAGGATCTTCACCTAGATCCTTTTAAATTAAAAATGAAGTTTTAAATCAATCTAAAGTATAT
ATGAGTAAACTTGGTCTGACAGTTACCAATGCTTAATCAGTGAGGCACCTATCTCAGCGATCTGTCTATT
TCGTTCATCCATAGTTGCCTGACTCCCCGTCGTGTAGATAACTACGATACGGGAGGGCTTACCATCTGGC
CCCAGTGCTGCAATGATACCGCGAGACCCACGCTCACCGGCTCCAGATTTATCAGCAATAAACCAGCCAG
CCGGAAGGGCCGAGCGCAGAAGTGGTCCTGCAACTTTATCCGCCTCCATCCAGTCTATTAATTGTTGCCG
GGAAGCTAGAGTAAGTAGTTCGCCAGTTAATAGTTTGCGCAACGTTGTTGCCATTGCTGCAGGCATCGTG
GTGTCACGCTCGTCGTTTGGTATGGCTTCATTCAGCTCCGGTTCCCAACGATCAAGGCGAGTTACATGAT
CCCCCATGTTGTGCAAAAAAGCGGTTAGCTCCTTCGGTCCTCCGATCGTTGTCAGAAGTAAGTTGGCCGC
AGTGTTATCACTCATGGTTATGGCAGCACTGCATAATTCTCTTACTGTCATGCCATCCGTAAGATGCTTT
TCTGTGACTGGTGAGTACTCAACCAAGTCATTCTGAGAATAGTGTATGCGGCGACCGAGTTGCTCTTGCC
CGGCGTCAACACGGGATAATACCGCGCCACATAGCAGAACTTTAAAAGTGCTCATCATTGGAAAACGTTC
TTCGGGGCGAAAACTCTCAAGGATCTTACCGCTGTTGAGATCCAGTTCGATGTAACCCACTCGTGCACCC
AACTGATCTTCAGCATCTTTTACTTTCACCAGCGTTTCTGGGTGAGCAAAAACAGGAAGGCAAAATGCCG
CAAAAAAGGGAATAAGGGCGACACGGAAATGTTGAATACTCATACTCTTCCTTTTTCAATATTATTGAAG
CATTTATCAGGGTTATTGTCTCATGAGCGGATACATATTTGAATGTATTTAGAAAAATAAACAAATAGGG
GTTCCGCGCACATTTCCCCGAAAAGTGCCACCTGACGTCTAAGAAACCATTATTATCATGACATTAACCT
ATAAAAATAGGCGTATCACGAGGCCCTTTCGT
