>Addgene plasmid #206456 | pAc5.1-PH-mCherry-NOT2 isoform A (HK99) | depositor partial sequence | sequence record 401730 | Dm NOT2 isoA
ATGGCGAATTTAAATTTTCAACAACCCCCGAGAAGTATAGCGAACGCGGCGTTAGCTGGCCGGACAACAG
GCGGATTCGGTGGTAGCTCCCTGGCTGGCCATGTGACGCCCACGTCGGGCATGTTTCAAACCGACTTCGC
CAACTCCTATCCAGGAACGGCGAACTACGGACAGGCGCCGCAGCAGCAGCAACAACAGCAGCAGCAGCCC
CAACTGTCGCCGAACCGGAATGCCCAGCTGTCGGTCGGCGGACCCGCCATCTCGAGCGGCAACCGCAACG
CCAACCTCTTCGGCCAGCGTCAGTTTGTGGAGCGGCGAGCCATGCAAGGATTGGGCAGTGGCCCCATGTC
GAACATGGGCAACTTCATGCAGACGGGTCGCGGCGGCTACGGAACGGGCGGAGGCGGTGGCGGTCCTTTG
AATAACTTCCACGTGTTCGGCGGCGGCGGTGGTAGCGACACCTCCACGCCTGCCCTGCTCGATCCCACGG
AGTTCCCCTCGCTGACGAATGCGCGCGGCCAGAACGACCAGACACTGCCCCAATCGAATCCGCTCCAGCC
GCCGGGCAGCAAACCCTATGGTAATTTCTTTACCTCTTTTGGCATGGTGAAGCAACCGACGTCAGAGCAA
TCGGAGTTCACGATGTCTAACGAGGACTTCCCTGCGTTACCGGGCACCCAAAACTCGGACGGCACAACGA
ACGCGGTGGGGAGCGTCGCCGGAACAGGAGGCTCCGGAGGTGCGTCCACAGAGAACCACTTGGACGGCAC
GGAAAAGCCGATGAATTCGATAGTGGTCAGCGGATCAGCGAGCGGCAGCAGCGGTTCCAACGTCGGCGTT
GTAGGCGGCAATGGTCTCGGTGCCGTTGGCAGTGGTATAGGGGGCTTGGCAGTAGGCGGCGGCGGAGGAG
CTGGTAGCTCAGGAGGCGGAGGAGTCGGCGGCAATGCAGCCAGCGGCGTTGTCGGCGGGTCCCATGTAGG
ACTGGTGGGCAGTAACAGCGGCATTGGCGGCGTCAACAGCGTATCCAACAGCAATGCCATGATGGGCGTA
GGCGGCGGCCTGGGGAGTGGAAGCGGCTCGTCTGGGAGCGGAGCGGGCGGCGAGCATCTGAACGATAATT
CCAGCAACGATAAACTTGTAAAGAGCGGCGTGCAAACTTCGCCAGATGGGAAGGTCACAAACATACCAGC
GACCATGGTGAACAACCAGTTCGGCATGGTTGGCCTGCTGACGTTCATTCGGGCTGCAGAAACGGATCCC
AATCTGGTGACGCTCTCCTTGGGTACGGATCTCACGGGTTTAGGCCTGAACCTGAACTCGCAGGAGAGCT
TGCATACAACCTTCGCTGGCCCCTTCGTAGCACAGCCCTGCAGAGCACAAGACGTTGAGTTCAACGTGCC
ACCCGAATATCTGATTAACTTTGCGATAAGAGACAAACTAACAGCGCCGGTACTGAAAAAGCTGCAAGAA
GACCTGCTCTTTTTCCTTTTTTACACGAACATCGGCGATATGATGCAATTGATGGCAGCTGCTGAATTGC
ATAGTCGCGAGTGGCGATACCACGTGGAGGAGAAAATATGGATAACTCGAATTCCTGGCATTGATCAATA
TGAAAAAAATGGTACAAAAGAGCGCGGCACCTTCTACTACTTTGATGCGCAAAGTTGGAAACGTTTGTCC
AAGGTTTTCCAAATAGATGCCGAGAAATTAGATAAATGTCCCAATATAAGTGCGTTTATGAATGGACAGT
CTGTA
